>Addgene plasmid #178254 | pLKO_C.Ollas.V5_mCherry-NLS | addgene full sequence | sequence record 353005 | Addgene NGS Result
GAGCCTGGGAGCTCTCTGGCTAACTAGGGAACCCACTGCTTAAGCCTCAATAAAGCTTGCCTTGAGTGCT
TCAAGTAGTGTGTGCCCGTCTGTTGTGTGACTCTGGTAACTAGAGATCCCTCAGACCCTTTTAGTCAGTG
TGGAAAATCTCTAGCAGTAGTAGTTCATGTCATCTTATTATTCAGTATTTATAACTTGCAAAGAAATGAA
TATCAGAGAGTGAGAGGAACTTGTTTATTGCAGCTTATAATGGTTACAAATAAAGCAATAGCATCACAAA
TTTCACAAATAAAGCATTTTTTTCACTGCATTCTAGTTGTGGTTTGTCCAAACTCATCAATGTATCTTAT
CATGTCTGGCTCTAGCTATCCCGCCCCTAACTCCGCCCATCCCGCCCCTAACTCCGCCCAGTTCCGCCCA
TTCTCCGCCCCATGGCTGACTAATTTTTTTTATTTATGCAGAGGCCGAGGCCGCCTCGGCCTCTGAGCTA
TTCCAGAAGTAGTGAGGAGGCTTTTTTGGAGGCCTAGGGACGTACCCAATTCGCCCTATAGTGAGTCGTA
TTACGCGCGCTCACTGGCCGTCGTTTTACAACGTCGTGACTGGGAAAACCCTGGCGTTACCCAACTTAAT
CGCCTTGCAGCACATCCCCCTTTCGCCAGCTGGCGTAATAGCGAAGAGGCCCGCACCGATCGCCCTTCCC
AACAGTTGCGCAGCCTGAATGGCGAATGGG
[124 nt withheld, positions 731-854]
C
[91 nt withheld, positions 856-946]
A
[49 nt withheld, positions 948-996]
CCTTTGACGTTGGAGTCCACGTTCTTT
[37 nt withheld, positions 1024-1060]
ACCCTATCTCGGTCTATTCTTTTGATTTATAAGGGATTTTGCCGATTTCGGCCTATTGGTTAAAAAATGA
GCTGATTTAACAAAAATTTAACGCGAATTTTAACAAAATATTAACGCTTACAATTTAGGTGGCACTTTTC
GGGGAAATGTGCGCGGAACCCCTATTTGTTTATTTTTCTAAATACATTCAAATATGTATCCGCTCATGAG
ACAATAACCCTGATAAATGCTTCAATAATATTGAAAAAGGAAGAGTATGAGTATTCAACATTTCCGTGTC
GCCCTTATTCCCTTTTTTGCGGCATTTTGCCTTCCTGTTTTTGCTCACCCAGAAACGCTGGTGAAAGTAA
AAGATGCTGAAGATCAGTTGGGTGCACGAGTGGGTTACATCGAACTGGATCTCAACAGCGGTAAGATCCT
TGAGAGTTTTCGCCCCGAAGAACGTTTTCCAATGATGAGCACTTTTAAAGTTCTGCTATGTGGCGCGGTA
TTATCCCGTATTGACGCCGGGCAAGAGCAACTCGGTCGCCGCATACACTATTCTCAGAATGACTTGGTTG
AGTACTCACCAGTCACAGAAAAGCATCTTACGGATGGCATGACAGTAAGAGAATTATGCAGTGCTGCCAT
AACCATGAGTGATAACACTGCGGCCAACTTACTTCTGACAACGATCGGAGGACCGAAGGAGCTAACCGCT
TTTTTGCACAACATGGGGGATCATGTAACTCGCCTTGATCGTTGGGAACCGGAGCTGAATGAAGCCATAC
CAAACGACGAGCGTGACACCACGATGCCTGTAGCAATGGCAACAACGTTGCGCAAACTATTAACTGGCGA
ACTACTTACTCTAGCTTCCCGGCAACAATTAATAGACTGGATGGAGGCGGATAAAGTTGCAGGACCACTT
CTGCGCTCGGCCCTTCCGGCTGGCTGGTTTATTGCTGATAAATCTGGAGCCGGTGAGCGTGGGTCTCGCG
GTATCATTGCAGCACTGGGGCCAGATGGTAAGCCCTCCCGTATCGTAGTTATCTACACGACGGGGAGTCA
GGCAACTATGGATGAACGAAATAGACAGATCGCTGAGATAGGTGCCTCACTGATTAAGCATTGGTAACTG
TCAGACCAAGTTTACTCATATATACTTTAGATTGATTTAAAACTTCATTTTTAATTTAAAAGGATCTAGG
TGAAGATCCTTTTTGATAATCTCATGACCAAAATCCCTTAACGTGAGTTTTCGTTCCACTGAGCGTCAGA
CCCCGTAGAAAAGATCAAAGGATCTTCTTGAGATCCTTTTTTTCTGCGCGTAATCTGCTGCTTGCAAACA
AAAAAACCACCGCTACCAGCGGTGGTTTGTTTGCCGGATCAAGAGCTACCAACTCTTTTTCCGAAGGTAA
CTGGCTTCAGCAGAGCGCAGATACCAAATACTGTTCTTCTAGTGTAGCCGTAGTTAGGCCACCACTTCAA
GAACTCTGTAGCACCGCCTACATACCTCGCTCTGCTAATCCTGTTACCAGTGGCTGCTGCCAGTGGCGAT
AAGTCGTGTCTTACCGGGTTGGACTCAAGACGATAGTTACCGGATAAGGCGCAGCGGTCGGGCTGAACGG
GGGGTTCGTGCACACAGCCCAGCTTGGAGCGAACGACCTACACCGAACTGAGATACCTACAGCGTGAGCT
ATGAGAAAGCGCCACGCTTCCCGAAGGGAGAAAGGCGGACAGGTATCCGGTAAGCGGCAGGGTCGGAACA
GGAGAGCGCACGAGGGAGCTTCCAGGGGGAAACGCCTGGTATCTTTATAGTCCTGTCGGGTTTCGCCACC
TCTGACTTGAGCGTCGATTTTTGTGATGCTCGTCAGGGGGGCGGAGCCTATGGAAAAACGCCAGCAACGC
GGCCTTTTTACGGTTCCTGGCCTTTTGCTGGCCTTTTGCTCACATGTTCTTTCCTGCGTTATCCCCTGAT
TCTGTGGATAACCGTATTACCGCCTTTGAGTGAGCTGATACCGCTCGCCGCAGCCGAACGACCGAGCGCA
GCGAGTCAGTGAGCGAGGAAGCGGAAGAGCGCCCAATACGCAAACCGCCTCTCCCCGCGCGTTGGCCGAT
TCATTAATGCAGCTGGCACGACAGGTTTCCCGACTGGAAAGCGGGCAGTGAGCGCAACGCAATTAATGTG
AGTTAGCTCACTCATTAGGCACCCCAGGCTTTACACTTTATGCTTCCGGCTCGTATGTTGTGTGGAATTG
TGAGCGGATAACAATTTCACACAGGAAACAGCTATGACCATGATTACGCCAAGCGCGCAATTAACCCTCA
CTAAAGGGAACAAAAGCTGGAGCTGCAAGCTTAATGTAGTCTTATGCAATACTCTTGTAGTCTTGCAACA
TGGTAACGATGAGTTAGCAACATGCCTTACAAGGAGAGAAAAAGCACCGTGCATGGCGATTGGTGGAAGT
AAGGTGGTACGATCGTGCCTTATTAGGAAGGCAACAGACGGGTCTGACATGGATTGGACGAACCACTGAA
TTGCCGCATTGCAGAGATATTGTATTTAAGTGCCTAGCTCGATACATAAACGGGTCTCTCTGGTTAGACC
AGATCTGAGCCTGGGAGCTCTCTGGCTAACTAGGGAACCCACTGCTTAAGCCTCAATAAAGCTTGCCTTG
AGTGCTTCAAGTAGTGTGTGCCCGTCTGTTGTGTGACTCTGGTAACTAGAGATCCCTCAGACCCTTTTAG
TCAGTGTGGAAAATCTCTAGCAGTGGCGCCCGAACAGGGACTTGAAAGCGAAAGGGAAACCAGAGGAGCT
CTCTCGACGCAGGACTCGGCTTGCTGAAGCGCGCACGGCAAGAGGCGAGGGGCGGCGACTGGTGAGTACG
CCAAAAATTTTGACTAGCGGAGGCTAGAAGGAGAGAGATGGGTGCGAGAGCGTCAGTATTAAGCGGGGGA
GAATTAGATCGCGATGGGAAAAAATTCGGTTAAGGCCAGGGGGAAAGAAAAAATATAAATTAAAACATAT
AGTATGGGCAAGCAGGGAGCTAGAACGATTCGCAGTTAATCCTGGCCTGTTAGAAACATCAGAAGGCTGT
AGACAAATACTGGGACAGCTACAACCATCCCTTCAGACAGGATCAGAAGAACTTAGATCATTATATAATA
CAGTAGCAACCCTCTATTGTGTGCATCAAAGGATAGAGATAAAAGACACCAAGGAAGCTTTAGACAAGAT
AGAGGAAGAGCAAAACAAAAGTAAGACCACCGCACAGCAAGCGGCCGCTGATCTTCAGACCTGGAGGAGG
AGATATGAGGGACAATTGGAGAAGTGAATTATATAAATATAAAGTAGTAAAAATTGAACCATTAGGAGTA
GCACCCACCAAGGCAAAGAGAAGAGTGGTGCAGAGAGAAAAAAGAGCAGTGGGAATAGGAGCTTTGTTCC
TTGGGTTCTTGGGAGCAGCAGGAAGCACTATGGGCGCAGCGTCAATGACGCTGACGGTACAGGCCAGACA
ATTATTGTCTGGTATAGTGCAGCAGCAGAACAATTTGCTGAGGGCTATTGAGGCGCAACAGCATCTGTTG
CAACTCACAGTCTGGGGCATCAAGCAGCTCCAGGCAAGAATCCTGGCTGTGGAAAGATACCTAAAGGATC
AACAGCTCCTGGGGATTTGGGGTTGCTCTGGAAAACTCATTTGCACCACTGCTGTGCCTTGGAATGCTAG
TTGGAGTAATAAATCTCTGGAACAGATTTGGAATCACACGACCTGGATGGAGTGGGACAGAGAAATTAAC
AATTACACAAGCTTAATACACTCCTTAATTGAAGAATCGCAAAACCAGCAAGAAAAGAATGAACAAGAAT
TATTGGAATTAGATAAATGGGCAAGTTTGTGGAATTGGTTTAACATAACAAATTGGCTGTGGTATATAAA
ATTATTCATAATGATAGTAGGAGGCTTGGTAGGTTTAAGAATAGTTTTTGCTGTACTTTCTATAGTGAAT
AGAGTTAGGCAGGGATATTCACCATTATCGTTTCAGACCCACCTCCCAACCCCGAGGGGACCCGACAGGC
CCGAAGGAATAGAAGAAGAAGGTGGAGAGAGAGACAGAGACAGATCCATTCGATTAGTGAACGGATCTCG
ACGGTATCGATCACGAGACTAGTATCGAGCGGCCGCCCCCTTCACCGAGGGCCTATTTCCCATGATTCCT
TCATATTTGCATATACGATACAAGGCTGTTAGAGAGATAATTGGAATTAATTTGACTGTAAACACAAAGA
TATTAGTACAAAATACGTGACGTAGAAAGTAATAATTTCTTGGGTAGTTTGCAGTTTTAAAATTATGTTT
TAAAATGGACTATCATATGCTTACCGTAACTTGAAAGTATTTCGATTTCTTGGCTTTATATATCTTGTGG
AAAGGACGAAACACCGGGTCTTCGAGAAGACCTGTTTTAGAGCTAGAAATAGCAAGTTAAAATAAGGCTA
GTCCGTTATCAACTTGAAAAAGTGGCACCGAGTCGGTGCTTTTTTTAATTCTCGACCTCGAGACAAATGG
CAGTATTCATCCACAATTTTAAAAGAAAAGGGGGGATTGGGGGGTACAGTGCAGGGGAAAGAATAGTAGA
CATAATAGCAACAGACATACAAACTAAAGAATTACAAAAACAAATTACAAAAATTCAAAATTTTCGGGTT
TATTACAGGGACAGCAGAGATCCACTTTGGCCGCGGCTCGAGGCGATAAGCTTTGCAAAGATGGATAAAG
TTTTAAACAGAGAGGAATCTTTGCAGCTAATGGACCTTCTAGGTCTTGAAAGGAGTGGGAATTGGCTCCG
GTGCCCGTCAGTGGGCAGAGCGCACATCGCCCACAGTCCCCGAGAAGTTGGGGGGAGGGGTCGGCAATTG
AACCGGTGCCTAGAGAAGGTGGCGCGGGGTAAACTGGGAAAGTGATGTCGTGTACTGGCTCCGCCTTTTT
CCCGAGGGTGGGGGAGAACCGTATATAAGTGCAGTAGTCGCCGTGAACGTTCTTTTTCGCAACGGGTTTG
CCGCCAGAACACAGGTAAGTGCCGTGTGTGGTTCCCGCGGGCCTGGCCTCTTTACGGGTTATGGCCCTTG
CGTGCCTTGAATTACTTCCACCTGGCTGCAGTACGTGATTCTTGATCCCGAGCTTCGGGTTGGAAGTGGG
TGGGAGAGTTCGAGGCCTTGCGCTTAAGGAGCCCCTTCGCCTCGTGCTTGAGTTGAGGCCTGGCCTGGGC
GCTGGGGCCGCCGCGTGCGAATCTGGTGGCACCTTCGCGCCTGTCTCGCTGCTTTCGATAAGTCTCTAGC
CATTTAAAATTTTTGATGACCTGCTGCGACGCTTTTTTTCTGGCAAGATAGTCTTGTAAATGCGGGCCAA
GATCTGCACACTGGTATTTCGGTTTTTGGGGCCGCGGGCGGCGACGGGGCCCGTGCGTCCCAGCGCACAT
GTTCGGCGAGGCGGGGCCTGCGAGCGCGGCCACCGAGAATCGGACGGGGGTAGTCTCAAGCTGGCCGGCC
TGCTCTGGTGCCTGGCCTCGCGCCGCCGTGTATCGCCCCGCCCTGGGCGGCAAGGCTGGCCCGGTCGGCA
CCAGTTGCGTGAGCGGAAAGATGGCCGCTTCCCGGCCCTGCTGCAGGGAGCTCAAAATGGAGGACGCGGC
GCTCGGGAGAGCGGGCGGGTGAGTCACCCACACAAAGGAAAAGGGCCTTTCCGTCCTCAGCCGTCGCTTC
ATGTGACTCCACGGAGTACCGGGCGCCGTCCAGGCACCTCGATTAGTTCTCGAGCTTTTGGAGTACGTCG
TCTTTAGGTTGGGGGGAGGGGTTTTATGCGATGGAGTTTCCCCACACTGAGTGGGTGGAGACTGAAGTTA
GGCCAGCTTGGCACTTGATGTAATTCTCCTTGGAATTTGCCCTTTTTGAGTTTGGATCTTGGTTCATTCT
CAAGCCTCAGACAGTGGTTCAAAGTTTTTTTCTTCCATTTCAGGTGTCGTGAGGAATTCTGCAGTCGATC
GACGGTACCGCGGGCCCGGGATCCACGGTCGCCACCATGGGCGAGGACCAGGTGGACCCCAGGCTGATCG
ACGGCAAGGGAGGAGGCGGGGGAGGGAGCGGCTTCGCCAACGAGCTGGGCCCCAGGCTGATGGGCAAGTG
CGGAGGAGGCGGGGGAGGGGGCAAACCAATTCCAAACCCACTGCTGGGACTGGATTCCACAGGCATGCTG
ATGGTGAGCAAGGGCGAGGAGGATAACATGGCCATCATCAAGGAGTTCATGCGCTTCAAGGTGCACATGG
AGGGCTCCGTGAACGGCCACGAGTTCGAGATCGAGGGCGAGGGCGAGGGCCGCCCCTACGAGGGCACCCA
GACCGCCAAGCTGAAGGTGACCAAGGGTGGCCCCCTGCCCTTCGCCTGGGACATCCTGTCCCCTCAGTTC
ATGTACGGCTCCAAGGCCTACGTGAAGCACCCCGCCGACATCCCCGACTACTTGAAGCTGTCCTTCCCCG
AGGGCTTCAAGTGGGAGCGCGTGATGAACTTCGAGGACGGCGGCGTGGTGACCGTGACCCAGGACTCCTC
CCTGCAGGACGGCGAGTTCATCTACAAGGTGAAGCTGCGCGGCACCAACTTCCCCTCCGACGGCCCCGTA
ATGCAGAAGAAGACCATGGGCTGGGAGGCCTCCTCCGAGCGGATGTACCCCGAGGACGGCGCCCTGAAGG
GCGAGATCAAGCAGAGGCTGAAGCTGAAGGACGGCGGCCACTACGACGCTGAGGTCAAGACCACCTACAA
GGCCAAGAAGCCCGTGCAGCTGCCCGGCGCCTACAACGTCAACATCAAGTTGGACATCACCTCCCACAAC
GAGGACTACACCATCGTGGAACAGTACGAACGCGCCGAGGGCCGCCACTCCACCGGCGGCATGGACGAGC
TGTACAAGAAACGGCCAGCCGAGGATATGGAGGAAGAACAAGCCTTTAAACGATCTCGATAAAGCGGCCG
CGTCGACAATCAACCTCTGGATTACAAAATTTGTGAAAGATTGACTGGTATTCTTAACTATGTTGCTCCT
TTTACGCTATGTGGATACGCTGCTTTAATGCCTTTGTATCATGCTATTGCTTCCCGTATGGCTTTCATTT
TCTCCTCCTTGTATAAATCCTGGTTGCTGTCTCTTTATGAGGAGTTGTGGCCCGTTGTCAGGCAACGTGG
CGTGGTGTGCACTGTGTTTGCTGACGCAACCCCCACTGGTTGGGGCATTGCCACCACCTGTCAGCTCCTT
TCCGGGACTTTCGCTTTCCCCCTCCCTATTGCCACGGCGGAACTCATCGCCGCCTGCCTTGCCCGCTGCT
GGACAGGGGCTCGGCTGTTGGGCACTGACAATTCCGTGGTGTTGTCGGGGAAGCTGACGTCCTTTCCATG
GCTGCTCGCCTGTGTTGCCACCTGGATTCTGCGCGGGACGTCCTTCTGCTACGTCCCTTCGGCCCTCAAT
CCAGCGGACCTTCCTTCCCGCGGCCTGCTGCCGGCTCTGCGGCCTCTTCCGCATCTTCGCCTTCGCCCTC
AGACGAGTCGGATCTCCCTTTGGGCCGCCTCCCCGCCTGGGTACCTTTAAGACCAATGACTTACAAGGCA
GCTGTAGATCTTAGCCACTTTTTAAAAGAAAAGGGGGGACTGGAAGGGCTAATTCACTCCCAACGAAGAT
AAGATCTGCTTTTTGCTTGTACTGGGTCTCTCTGGTTAGACCAGATCT
Features (pLannotate 1.2.2; 29 found; start..end, strand, type, name):
    228..349     +  polyA_signal   SV40 poly(A) signal: SV40 polyadenylation signal
    389..524     +  rep_origin     SV40 ori: SV40 origin of replication
    545..563     -  promoter       T7 promoter: promoter for bacteriophage T7 RNA polymerase
    571..726     +  CDS            lacZα (fragment): LacZα fragment of β-galactosidase; lacZ fragment
    731..1159    +  rep_origin     f1 ori (sequence partly withheld): f1 bacteriophage origin of replication; arrow indicates direction of (+) strand synthesis
   1212..1316    +  promoter       AmpR promoter: bla
   1317..2177    +  CDS            AmpR: β-lactamase; bla; confers resistance to ampicillin, carbenicillin, and related antibiotics
   2348..2936    +  rep_origin     ori: high-copy-number ColE1/pMB1/pBR322/pUC origin of replication
   3119..3211    +  CDS            lacI (fragment): lac repressor; lacI; The lac repressor binds to the lac operator to inhibit transcription in E. coli. This inhibition can be relieved by adding lactose or isopropyl-β-D-thiogalactopyranoside (IPTG).
   3224..3245    +  protein_bind   CAP binding site: CAP binding activates transcription in the presence of cAMP. E. coli catabolite activator protein
   3260..3290    +  promoter       lac promoter: promoter for the E. coli lac operon
   3298..3314    +  protein_bind   lac operator: The lac repressor binds to the lac operator to inhibit transcription in E. coli. This inhibition can be relieved by adding lactose or isopropyl-β-D-thiogalactopyranoside (IPTG). lac repressor encoded by lacI
   3359..3377    +  promoter       T3 promoter: promoter for bacteriophage T3 RNA polymerase
   3405..3631    +  promoter       RSV promoter: Rous sarcoma virus enhancer/promoter
   3632..3812    +  LTR            5' LTR (truncated): truncated 5' long terminal repeat (LTR) from HIV-1
   3859..3984    +  misc_feature   HIV-1 Ψ: packaging signal of human immunodeficiency virus type 1
   3968..4331    +  CDS            HIV-1 gag (fragment): gag protein from human immunodeficiency virus 1; gag
   4477..4710    +  misc_feature   RRE: The Rev response element (RRE) of HIV-1 allows for Rev-dependent mRNA export from the nucleus to the cytoplasm.
   5087..5187    +  CDS            Rev (fragment): human immunodeficiency virus 1 (HIV-1) Rev protein; rev; enhances nuclear export of unspliced and incompletely spliced viral mRNAs
   5237..5477    +  promoter       U6 promoter: RNA polymerase III promoter for human U6 snRNA
   5504..5579    +  misc_RNA       gRNA scaffold: guide RNA scaffold for the Streptococcus pyogenes CRISPR/Cas9 system
   5627..5744    +  misc_feature   cPPT/CTS: central polypurine tract and central termination sequence of HIV-1
   5811..5877    +  CDS            small t antigen (fragment): SV40 (simian virus 40) small t antigen
   5884..7062    +  promoter       EF-1α promoter: strong constitutive promoter for human elongation factor EF-1α
   7079..7104    +  misc_feature   MCS (fragment): multiple cloning site
   7291..7998    +  CDS            mCherry: mCherry is a basic (constitutively fluorescent) red fluorescent protein published in 2004, derived from Discosoma sp.. It is reported to be a very rapidly-maturing monomer with low acid sensitivity.
   8068..8656    +  misc_feature   WPRE: woodchuck hepatitis virus posttranscriptional regulatory element
   8661..8798    +  CDS            nef (fragment): NEF_HV1LA - Experimental evidence at protein level: Swiss-Prot protein existence level 1. Extracellular Nef protein targets CD4(+) T-lymphocytes for apoptosis by interacting with CXCR4 surface receptors. From Human immunodeficiency virus type 1 group M subtype B (isolate Lai) (HIV-1).
   8784..156     +  LTR            5' LTR (truncated) (across the origin): truncated 5' long terminal repeat (LTR) from HIV-1
