[The description below was written by a language model from this plasmid's Addgene catalogue record and pLannotate feature annotations shown in this document.]
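Description:
pLKO_C.Ollas.V5_mCherry-NLS is a lentiviral transfer vector on a pLKO backbone that combines an sgRNA expression cassette with a nuclear protein barcode (nPC) for tracking vectors and the cells that carry them. It is propagated in E. coli at high copy from a ColE1/pUC-type origin with ampicillin selection through β-lactamase. The backbone also retains an f1 origin, lac regulatory remnants, and an SV40 origin and poly(A) signal outside the viral unit. The viral genome is transcribed from an RSV promoter fused to a truncated HIV-1 5' LTR. It contains the Ψ packaging signal with a gag fragment, the RRE for Rev-dependent export, a cPPT/CTS and a WPRE. It ends in a truncated LTR that spans the sequence origin. This layout is typical of third-generation vectors that need packaging functions supplied in trans.

Two expression units sit within the provirus. A human U6 promoter lies just upstream of the S. pyogenes Cas9 guide RNA scaffold, which gives a site for cloning an sgRNA spacer. No Cas9 is annotated on this plasmid, so the nuclease would have to come from elsewhere. Downstream, the EF-1α promoter drives mCherry. According to the catalogue entry, mCherry carries an N-terminal epitope combination (C, Ollas and V5 tags) and a C-terminal nuclear localization signal. The tags and NLS are not annotated individually in the feature table, but unannotated sequence flanks the mCherry coding region on both sides.

The specific epitope combination acts as an antibody-detectable barcode concentrated in the nucleus. Pairing a given barcode with a given guide allows perturbed cells to be identified in situ. The record describes this use as spatial detection of CRISPR screens.
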