Addgene plasmid #178254: pLKO_C.Ollas.V5_mCherry-NLS
Purpose: Nuclear Protein Barcode (nPC) for vector/cell tracking. Contains U6 trRNA cassette for sgRNA cloning. Enables spatial detection of CRISPR screens.
Depositing lab: Brian Brown. Depositing organization: Icahn School of Medicine at Mount Sinai. Publication: Spatial CRISPR genomics identifies regulators of the tumor microenvironment. Dhainaut M, Rose SA, Akturk G, Wroblewska A, Nielsen SR, Park ES, Buckup M, Roudko V, Pia L, Sweeney R, Le Berichel J, Wilk CM, Bektesevic A, Lee BH, Bhardwaj N, Rahman AH, Baccarini A, Gnjatic S, Pe'er D, Merad M, Brown BD. Cell. 2022 Mar 10. pii: S0092-8674(22)00195-7. doi: 10.1016/j.cell.2022.02.015. PubMed 35290801.
Backbone
  Vector backbone: pLKO
  Backbone size w/o insert (bp): 9000
  Vector type: Lentiviral
Growth in bacteria
  Bacterial resistance: Ampicillin, 100 μg/mL
  Growth temperature: 37°C
  Growth strain: NEB Stable
  Copy number: High Copy
Gene/Insert
  Gene/Insert name: nPC Tagged mCherry-NLS
  Species: H. sapiens (human)
  Insert size (bp): 1000
  Promoter: eF1a
  Tag / fusion protein: C.Ollas.V5 (N terminal on insert); Nuclear Localization Signal (C terminal on insert)
  Cloning method: Restriction Enzyme; 5′ cloning site unknown (unknown if destroyed)
  Sequencing primers: 5′ cctttttgagtttggatcttggttcat
Terms and licenses: Academic/Nonprofit Terms; Industry Terms: Not Available to Industry
Depositor comments: Please visit https://www.biorxiv.org/content/10.1101/2021.07.13.451021v1 for bioRxiv preprint.
How to cite: pLKO_C.Ollas.V5_mCherry-NLS was a gift from Brian Brown (Addgene plasmid # 178254 ; http://n2t.net/addgene:178254 ; RRID:Addgene_178254)
